>Addgene plasmid #8510 | hAur-A | addgene full sequence | sequence record 224519 | Addgene NGS Result
CTGCAGCCTGAATATGGGCCAAACAGGATATCTGTGGTAAGCAGTTCCTGCCCCGGCTCAGGGCCAAGAA
CAGATGGAACAGCTGAATATGGGCCAAACAGGATATCTGTGGTAAGCAGTTCCTGCCCCGGCTCAGGGCC
AAGAACAGATGGTCCCCAGATGCGGTCCAGCCCTCAGCAGTTTCTAGAGAACCATCAGATGTTTCCAGGG
TGCCCCAAGGACCTGAAATGACCCTGTGCCTTATTTGAACTAACCAATCAGTTCGCTTCTCGCTTCTGTT
CGCGCGCTTCTGCTCCCCGAGCTCAATAAAAGAGCCCACAACCCCTCACTCGGGGCGCCAGTCCTCCGAT
TGACTGAGTCGCCCGGGTACCCGTGTATCCAATAAACCCTCTTGCAGTTGCATCCGACTTGTGGTCTCGC
TGTTCCTTGGGAGGGTCTCCTCTGAGTGATTGACTACCCGTCAGCGGGGGTCTTTCATTTGGGGGCTCGT
CCGGGATCGGGAGACCCCTGCCCAGGGACCACCGACCCACCACCGGGAGGCAAGCTGGCCAGCAACTTAT
CTGTGTCTGTCCGATTGTCTAGTGTCTATGACTGATTTTATGCGCCTGCGTCGGTACTAGTTAGCTAACT
AGCTCTGTATCTGGCGGACCCGTGGTGGAACTGACGAGTTCTGAACACCCGGCCGCAACCCTGGGAGACG
TCCCAGGGACTTTGGGGGCCGTTTTTGTGGCCCGACCTGAGGAAGGGAGTCGATGTGGAATCCGACCCCG
TCAGGATATGTGGTTCTGGTAGGAGACGAGAACCTAAAACAGTTCCCGCCTCCGTCTGAATTTTTGCTTT
CGGTTTGGAACCGAAGCCGCGCGTCTTGTCTGCTGCAGCGCTGCAGCATCGTTCTGTGTTGTCTCTGTCT
GACTGTGTTTCTGTATTTGTCTGAAAATTAGGGCCAGACTGTTACCACTCCCTTAAGTTTGACCTTAGGT
CACTGGAAAGATGTCGAGCGGATCGCTCACAACCAGTCGGTAGATGTCAAGAAGAGACGTTGGGTTACCT
TCTGCTCTGCAGAATGGCCAACCTTTAACGTCGGATGGCCGCGAGACGGCACCTTTAACCGAGACCTCAT
CACCCAGGTTAAGATCAAGGTCTTTTCACCTGGCCCGCATGGACACCCAGACCAGGTCCCCTACATCGTG
ACCTGGGAAGCCTTGGCTTTTGACCCCCCTCCCTGGGTCAAGCCCTTTGTACACCCTAAGCCTCCGCCTC
CTCTTCCTCCATCCGCCCCGTCTCTCCCCCTTGAACCTCCTCGTTCGACCCCGCCTCGATCCTCCCTTTA
TCCAGCCCTCACTCCTTCTCTAGGCGCCGGCCGGATCCACCATGGACCGATCTAAAGAAAACTGCATTTC
AGGACCTGTTAAGGCTACAGCTCCAGTTGGAGGTCCAAAACGTGTTCTCGTGACTCAGCAATTTCCTTGT
CAGAATCCATTACCTGTAAATAGTGGCCAGGCTCAGCGGGTCTTGTGTCCTTCAAATTCTTCCCAGCGCG
TTCCTTTGCAAGCACAAAAGCTTGTCTCCAGTCACAAGCCGGTTCAGAATCAGAAGCAGAAGCAATTGCA
GGCAACCAGTGTACCTCATCCTGTCTCCAGGCCACTGAATAACACCCAAAAGAGCAAGCAGCCCCTGCCA
TCGGCACCTGAAAATAATCCTGAGGAGGAACTGGCATCAAAACAGAAAAATGAAGAATCAAAAAAGAGGC
AGTGGGCTTTGGAAGACTTTGAAATTGGTCGCCCTCTGGGTAAAGGAAAGTTTGGTAATGTTTATTTGGC
AAGAGAAAAGCAAAGCAAGTTTATTCTGGCTCTTAAAGTGTTATTTAAAGCTCAGCTGGAGAAAGCCGGA
GTGGAGCATCAGCTCAGAAGAGAAGTAGAAATACAGTCCCACCTTCGGCATCCTAATATTCTTAGACTGT
ATGGTTATTTCCATGATGCTACCAGAGTCTACCTAATTCTGGAATATGCACCACTTGGAACAGTTTATAG
AGAACTTCAGAAACTTTCAAAGTTTGATGAGCAGAGAACTGCTACTTATATAACAGAATTGGCAAATGCC
CTGTCTTACTGTCATTCGAAGAGAGTTATTCATAGAGACATTAAGCCAGAGAACTTACTTCTTGGATCAG
CTGGAGAGCTTAAAATTGCAGATTTTGGGTGGTCAGTACATGCTCCATCTTCCAGGAGGACCACTCTCTG
TGGCACCCTGGACTACCTGCCCCCTGAAATGATTGAAGGTCGGATGCATGATGAGAAGGTGGATCTCTGG
AGCCTTGGAGTTCTTTGCTATGAATTTTTAGTTGGGAAGCCTCCTTTTGAGGCAAACACATACCAAGAGA
CCTACAAAAGAATATCACGGGTTGAATTCACATTCCCTGACTTTGTAACAGAGGGAGCCAGGGACCTCAT
TTCAAGACTGTTGAAGCATAATCCCAGCCAGAGGCCAATGCTCAGAGAAGTACTTGAACACCCCTGGATC
ACAGCAAATTCATCAAAACCGTCAAATTGCCAAAACAAAGAATCAGCTAGCAAACAGTCTTAGGAATCCT
CGACCCTGTGGAATGTGTGTCAGTTAGGGTGTGGAAAGTCCCCAGGCTCCCCAGCAGGCAGAAGTATGCA
AAGCATGCATCTCAATTAGTCAGCAACCAGGTGTGGAAAGTCCCCAGGCTCCCCAGCAGGCAGAAGTATG
CAAAGCATGCATCTCAATTAGTCAGCAACCATAGTCCCGCCCCTAACTCCGCCCATCCCGCCCCTAACTC
CGCCCAGTTCCGCCCATTCTCCGCCCCATGGCTGACTAATTTTTTTTATTTATGCAGAGGCCGAGGCCGC
CTCGGCCTCTGAGCTATTCCAGAAGTAGTGAGGAGGCTTTTTTGGAGGCCTAGGCTTTTGCAAAAAGCTT
ACCATGACCGAGTACAAGCCCACGGTGCGCCTCGCCACCCGCGACGACGTCCCCAGGGCCGTACGCACCC
TCGCCGCCGCGTTCGCCGACTACCCCGCCACGCGCCACACCGTCGATCCGGACCGCCACATCGAGCGGGT
CACCGAGCTGCAAGAACTCTTCCTCACGCGCGTCGGGCTCGACATCGGCAAGGTGTGGGTCGCGGACGAC
GGCGCCGCGGTGGCGGTCTGGACCACGCCGGAGAGCGTCGAAGCGGGGGCGGTGTTCGCCGAGATCGGCC
CGCGCATGGCCGAGTTGAGCGGTTCCCGGCTGGCCGCGCAGCAACAGATGGAAGGCCTCCTGGCGCCGCA
CCGGCCCAAGGAGCCCGCGTGGTTCCTGGCCACCGTCGGCGTCTCGCCCGACCACCAGGGCAAGGGTCTG
GGCAGCGCCGTCGTGCTCCCCGGAGTGGAGGCGGCCGAGCGCGCCGGGGTGCCCGCCTTCCTGGAGACCT
CCGCGCCCCGCAACCTCCCCTTCTACGAGCGGCTCGGCTTCACCGTCACCGCCGACGTCGAGGTGCCCGA
AGGACCGCGCACCTGGTGCATGACCCGCAAGCCCGGTGCCTGACGCCCGCCCCACGACCCGCAGCGCCCG
ACCGAAAGGAGCGCACGACCCCATGCATCGATAAAATAAAAGATTTTATTTAGTCTCCAGAAAAAGGGGG
GAATGAAAGACCCCACCTGTAGGTTTGGCAAGCTAGCTTAAGTAACGCCATTTTGCAAGGCATGGAAAAA
TACATAACTGAGAATAGAGAAGTTCAGATCAAGGTCAGGAACAGATGGAACAGCTGAATATGGGCCAAAC
AGGATATCTGTGGTAAGCAGTTCCTGCCCCGGCTCAGGGCCAAGAACAGATGGAACAGCTGAATATGGGC
CAAACAGGATATCTGTGGTAAGCAGTTCCTGCCCCGGCTCAGGGCCAAGAACAGATGGTCCCCAGATGCG
GTCCAGCCCTCAGCAGTTTCTAGAGAACCATCAGATGTTTCCAGGGTGCCCCAAGGACCTGAAATGACCC
TGTGCCTTATTTGAACTAACCAATCAGTTCGCTTCTCGCTTCTGTTCGCGCGCTTCTGCTCCCCGAGCTC
AATAAAAGAGCCCACAACCCCTCACTCGGGGCGCCAGTCCTCCGATTGACTGAGTCGCCCGGGTACCCGT
GTATCCAATAAACCCTCTTGCAGTTGCATCCGACTTGTGGTCTCGCTGTTCCTTGGGAGGGTCTCCTCTG
AGTGATTGACTACCCGTCAGCGGGGGTCTTTCACATGCAGCATGTATCAAAATTAATTTGGTTTTTTTTC
TTAAGTATTTACATTAAATGGCCATAGTTGCATTAATGAATCGGCCAACGCGCGGGGAGAGGCGGTTTGC
GTATTGGGCGCTCTTCCGCTTCCTCGCTCACTGACTCGCTGCGCTCGGTCGTTCGGCTGCGGCGAGCGGT
ATCAGCTCACTCAAAGGCGGTAATACGGTTATCCACAGAATCAGGGGATAACGCAGGAAAGAACATGTGA
GCAAAAGGCCAGCAAAAGGCCAGGAACCGTAAAAAGGCCGCGTTGCTGGCGTTTTTCCATAGGCTCCGCC
CCCCTGACGAGCATCACAAAAATCGACGCTCAAGTCAGAGGTGGCGAAACCCGACAGGACTATAAAGATA
CCAGGCGTTTCCCCCTGGAAGCTCCCTCGTGCGCTCTCCTGTTCCGACCCTGCCGCTTACCGGATACCTG
TCCGCCTTTCTCCCTTCGGGAAGCGTGGCGCTTTCTCATAGCTCACGCTGTAGGTATCTCAGTTCGGTGT
AGGTCGTTCGCTCCAAGCTGGGCTGTGTGCACGAACCCCCCGTTCAGCCCGACCGCTGCGCCTTATCCGG
TAACTATCGTCTTGAGTCCAACCCGGTAAGACACGACTTATCGCCACTGGCAGCAGCCACTGGTAACAGG
ATTAGCAGAGCGAGGTATGTAGGCGGTGCTACAGAGTTCTTGAAGTGGTGGCCTAACTACGGCTACACTA
GAAGAACAGTATTTGGTATCTGCGCTCTGCTGAAGCCAGTTACCTTCGGAAAAAGAGTTGGTAGCTCTTG
ATCCGGCAAACAAACCACCGCTGGTAGCGGTGGTTTTTTTGTTTGCAAGCAGCAGATTACGCGCAGAAAA
AAAGGATCTCAAGAAGATCCTTTGATCTTTTCTACGGGGTCTGACGCTCAGTGGAACGAAAACTCACGTT
AAGGGATTTTGGTCATGAGATTATCAAAAAGGATCTTCACCTAGATCCTTTTGCGGCCGCAAATCAATCT
AAAGTATATATGAGTAAACTTGGTCTGACAGTTACCAATGCTTAATCAGTGAGGCACCTATCTCAGCGAT
CTGTCTATTTCGTTCATCCATAGTTGCCTGACTCCCCGTCGTGTAGATAACTACGATACGGGAGGGCTTA
CCATCTGGCCCCAGTGCTGCAATGATACCGCGAGACCCACGCTCACCGGCTCCAGATTTATCAGCAATAA
ACCAGCCAGCCGGAAGGGCCGAGCGCAGAAGTGGTCCTGCAACTTTATCCGCCTCCATCCAGTCTATTAA
TTGTTGCCGGGAAGCTAGAGTAAGTAGTTCGCCAGTTAATAGTTTGCGCAACGTTGTTGCCATTGCTACA
GGCATCGTGGTGTCACGCTCGTCGTTTGGTATGGCTTCATTCAGCTCCGGTTCCCAACGATCAAGGCGAG
TTACATGATCCCCCATGTTGTGCAAAAAAGCGGTTAGCTCCTTCGGTCCTCCGATCGTTGTCAGAAGTAA
GTTGGCCGCAGTGTTATCACTCATGGTTATGGCAGCACTGCATAATTCTCTTACTGTCATGCCATCCGTA
AGATGCTTTTCTGTGACTGGTGAGTACTCAACCAAGTCATTCTGAGAATAGTGTATGCGGCGACCGAGTT
GCTCTTGCCCGGCGTCAATACGGGATAATACCGCGCCACATAGCAGAACTTTAAAAGTGCTCATCATTGG
AAAACGTTCTTCGGGGCGAAAACTCTCAAGGATCTTACCGCTGTTGAGATCCAGTTCGATGTAACCCACT
CGTGCACCCAACTGATCTTCAGCATCTTTTACTTTCACCAGCGTTTCTGGGTGAGCAAAAACAGGAAGGC
AAAATGCCGCAAAAAAGGGAATAAGGGCGACACGGAAATGTTGAATACTCATACTCTTCCTTTTTCAATA
TTATTGAAGCATTTATCAGGGTTATTGTCTCATGAGCGGATACATATTTGAATGTATTTAGAAAAATAAA
CAAATAGGGGTTCCGCGCACATTTCCCCGAAAAGTGCCAC
Features (pLannotate 1.2.2; 12 found; start..end, strand, type, name):
      8..477     +  LTR            LTR: long terminal repeat from Moloney murine leukemia virus
    601..875     +  misc_feature   MESV Ψ (fragment): packaging signal of murine embryonic stem cell virus
    942..1358    +  CDS            gag (truncated): truncated Moloney murine leukemia virus (MMLV) gag gene lacking the start codon
   1372..2580    +  CDS            AURKA: AURKA_HUMAN - Also known as AIK, AIRK1, ARK1, AURA, AYK1, BTAK, IAK1, STK15, STK6. Experimental evidence at protein level: Swiss-Prot protein existence level 1. Mitotic serine/threonine kinase that contributes to the regulation of cell cycle progression (PubMed:26246606, PubMed:12390251, PubMed:18615013, PubMed:11039908, PubMed:17125279, PubMed:17360485). Associates with the centrosome and the spindle microtubules during mitosis and plays a critical role in various mitotic events including the establishment of mitotic spindle, centrosome duplication, centrosome separation as well as maturation
   2605..2934    +  promoter       SV40 promoter: SV40 enhancer and early promoter
   2944..3543    +  CDS            PuroR: puromycin N-acetyltransferase; pac from Streptomyces alboniger; confers resistance to puromycin
   3642..3763    +  LTR            3' LTR (ΔU3) (fragment): self-inactivating 3' long terminal repeat (LTR) from Moloney murine leukemia virus
   3764..4233    +  LTR            LTR: long terminal repeat from Moloney murine leukemia virus
   4299..4351    -  CDS            lacI (fragment): lac repressor; lacI; The lac repressor binds to the lac operator to inhibit transcription in E. coli. This inhibition can be relieved by adding lactose or isopropyl-β-D-thiogalactopyranoside (IPTG).
   4534..5122    -  rep_origin     ori: high-copy-number ColE1/pMB1/pBR322/pUC origin of replication
   5282..6142    -  CDS            AmpR: β-lactamase; bla; confers resistance to ampicillin, carbenicillin, and related antibiotics
   6143..6247    -  promoter       AmpR promoter: bla
