[The description below was written by a language model from this plasmid's Addgene catalogue record and pLannotate feature annotations shown in this document.]
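Description:
hAur-A is a Moloney murine leukemia virus-based retroviral expression plasmid built on the pBABE-puro backbone and carrying the wild-type human Aurora-A (AURKA) coding sequence. The sequenced record is about 6.3 kb, consistent with a roughly 1.2 kb insert in the 5.2 kb backbone. In bacteria it is maintained through a high-copy ColE1/pUC-type origin and selected with ampicillin through the β-lactamase gene and its native promoter. A short lacI fragment annotated near the origin appears to be a backbone remnant with no functional role.

The retroviral cassette is flanked by MMLV long terminal repeats. Downstream of the 5′ LTR lie the Ψ packaging signal and a truncated gag segment lacking its start codon, which together promote efficient encapsidation of the genomic RNA when the plasmid is introduced into a packaging cell line that supplies the viral proteins in trans. The AURKA open reading frame, cloned between BamHI and a destroyed SalI site, sits directly after this region. No separate promoter is annotated upstream of it, so it is expected to be transcribed from the 5′ LTR, as is usual for pBABE vectors. No epitope tag or reporter is annotated. An internal SV40 enhancer/early promoter then drives puromycin N-acetyltransferase, allowing selection of stably transduced mammalian cells. The short fragment labelled as a ΔU3 3′ LTR abuts a full-length LTR annotation, so this is probably an annotation artefact rather than evidence of a self-inactivating design.

Aurora-A is a mitotic serine/threonine kinase associated with centrosomes and spindle microtubules. According to the depositor, the plasmid is intended for producing retrovirus expressing wild-type human Aurora-A, and the associated publication concerns the requirements for destruction of the protein.
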