Addgene plasmid #8510: hAur-A
Depositing lab: Joan Ruderman. Depositing organization: Harvard Medical School. Publication: Requirements for the destruction of human Aurora-A. Crane R, Kloepfer A, Ruderman JV. J Cell Sci 2004 Dec 1;117(Pt 25):5975-83. Epub 2004 Nov 9. 10.1242/jcs.01418 PubMed 15536123.
Backbone
  Vector backbone: pBABE-puro
  Backbone size w/o insert (bp): 5169
  Vector type: Mammalian Expression, Retroviral
  Selectable markers: Puromycin
Growth in bacteria
  Bacterial resistance: Ampicillin, 100 μg/mL
  Growth temperature: 37°C
  Growth strain: DH5alpha
  Copy number: High Copy
Gene/Insert
  Gene/Insert name: hAur-A (alt name: Aurora A)
  Species: H. sapiens (human)
  Insert size (bp): 1200
  Entrez Gene: AURKA (a.k.a. AIK, ARK1, AURA, BTAK, PPP1R47, STK15, STK6, STK7)
  Cloning method: Restriction Enzyme; 5′ cloning site BamHI (not destroyed); 3′ cloning site SalI (destroyed during cloning)
  Sequencing primers: 5′ pBABE 5'
Terms and licenses: Academic/Nonprofit Terms; Industry Terms: Not Available to Industry
Depositor comments: See author's map. For production of retrovirus expressing human Aur-A wild-type. (Ruderman RC232)
How to cite: hAur-A was a gift from Joan Ruderman (Addgene plasmid # 8510 ; http://n2t.net/addgene:8510 ; RRID:Addgene_8510)
