>Addgene plasmid #8510 | hAur-A | addgene partial sequence | sequence record 17086 | 8510 with pBABE 5'
GAAACTGCATTTCAGGACCTGTTAAGGCTACAGCTCCAGTTGGAGGTCCAAAACGTGTTCTCGTGACTCA
GCAATTTCCTTGTCAGAATCCATTACCTGTAAATAGTGGCCAGGCTCAGCGGGTCTTGTGTCCTTCAAAT
TCTTCCCAGCGCGTTCCTTTGCAAGCACAAAAGCTTGTCTCCAGTCACAAGCCGGTTCAGAATCAGAAGC
AGAAGCAATTGCAGGCAACCAGTGTACCTCATCCTGTCTCCAGGCCACTGAATAACACCCAAAAGAGCAA
GCAGCCCCTGCCATCGGCACCTGAAAATAATCCTGAGGAGGAACTGGCATCAAAACAGAAAAATGAAGAA
TCAAAAAAGAGGCAGTGGGCTTTGGAAGACTTTGAAATTGGTCGCCCTCTGGGTAAAGGAAAGTTTGGTA
ATGTTTATTTGGCAAGAGAAAAGCAAAGCAAGTTTATTCTGGCTCTTAAAGTGTTATTTAAAGCTCAGCT
GGAGAAAGCCGGAGTGGAGCATCAGCTCAGAAGAGAAGTAGAAATACAGTCCCACCTTCGGCATCCTAAT
ATTCTTAGACTGTATGGTTATTTCCATGATGCTACCAGAGTCTACCTAATTCTGGAATATGCACCACTTG
GAACAGTTTATAGAGAACTTC
